Addgene plasmid #240251: pET15b-TGP-TwinStrep
Purpose: (Empty Backbone) IPTG-inducible plasmid with thermostable GFP (TGP) and Twin-Strep tags
Depositing lab: Olga Boudker & Krishna Reddy. Depositing organization: Cornell University. Publication: Evolutionary analysis reveals the origin of sodium coupling in glutamate transporters. Reddy KD, Rasool B, Akher FB, Kutlesic N, Pant S, Boudker O. Nat Struct Mol Biol (2025). 10.1038/s41594-025-01652-z PubMed 38106174.
Backbone
  Vector backbone: pET-15b
  Modifications to backbone: Altered multiple cloning site, codon-optimized thrombin cleavage site, codon-optimized tags (thermostable GFP/TGP, Twin-Strep, 10x HIS)
  Vector type: Bacterial Expression
  Promoter: T7
  Tag / fusion protein: Thrombin (C terminal on backbone); thermostable GFP (TGP) (C terminal on backbone); Twin-Strep (C terminal on backbone); 10x HIS (C terminal on backbone)
Growth in bacteria
  Bacterial resistance: Ampicillin, 100 μg/mL
  Growth temperature: 37°C
  Growth strain: DH5alpha
  Growth instructions: The BL21(DE3) strain and derivatives should be used for expression.
  Copy number: High Copy
Terms and licenses: Academic/Nonprofit Terms; Industry Terms: Not Available to Industry
Depositor comments: For compatible plasmids, please see: Addgene plasmid #159421, #159422, #159423, and #159424. Please visit https://doi.org/10.1101/2023.12.03.569786 for bioRxiv preprint.
How to cite: pET15b-TGP-TwinStrep was a gift from Olga Boudker & Krishna Reddy (Addgene plasmid # 240251 ; http://n2t.net/addgene:240251 ; RRID:Addgene_240251)
