[The description below was written by a language model from this plasmid's Addgene catalogue record and pLannotate feature annotations shown in this document.]
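Description:
pET15b-TGP-TwinStrep is an empty bacterial expression backbone derived from pET-15b, designed for IPTG-inducible production of recombinant proteins in E. coli carrying a C-terminal fluorescent and affinity tag module. It is propagated through a ColE1/pMB1-type origin and selected with ampicillin via the bla gene. The catalogue lists it as high copy, although the feature table also shows the pBR322-derived bom site and the rop gene, which normally moderates copy number. Fragments of the tetracycline resistance gene and its promoter are remnants of the pBR322 lineage and are not functional markers.

The expression cassette consists of a T7 promoter followed by a lac operator and the T7 gene 10 ribosome binding site, with a plasmid-borne lacI gene supplying repressor so that transcription stays off until IPTG is added. Because T7 RNA polymerase is required, expression is intended in BL21(DE3)-type strains. Downstream of a modified multiple cloning site, the record describes a codon-optimized thrombin cleavage site, thermostable GFP (TGP), a Twin-Strep tag and a 10x His tag, followed by the T7 terminator. The automated annotation labels the fluorescent protein ORF as mAzamiGreen, presumably by sequence similarity, and detects only a Strep-tag II fragment; the thrombin site and His tag are not annotated, and the short "SET1" hit is probably vector-derived sequence upstream of the terminator rather than a deliberate solubility tag.

A gene of interest cloned in frame yields a fusion whose expression and behaviour can be followed by green fluorescence, purified through Strep-Tactin or metal affinity, and released from the tags by thrombin. The associated work concerns glutamate transporters, suggesting use with membrane proteins, though no insert is present here.
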