Features (pLannotate 1.2.2; 20 found; start..end, strand, type, name):
    104..208     +  promoter       AmpR promoter: bla
    209..1069    +  CDS            AmpR: β-lactamase; bla; confers resistance to ampicillin, carbenicillin, and related antibiotics
   1240..1828    +  rep_origin     ori: high-copy-number ColE1/pMB1/pBR322/pUC origin of replication
   2014..2156    -  misc_feature   bom: basis of mobility region from pBR322
   2258..2449    -  CDS            rop: Rop protein, which maintains plasmids at low copy number; rop
   2466..2846    +  CDS            YPB1_ECOLX: Protein predicted: Swiss-Prot protein existence level 4. From Escherichia coli.
   3088..3712    -  CDS            TcR (fragment): tetracycline efflux protein; tet; confers resistance to tetracycline
   3727..3748    -  protein_bind   CAP binding site: CAP binding activates transcription in the presence of cAMP. E. coli catabolite activator protein
   3761..4843    -  CDS            lacI: lac repressor; lacI; The lac repressor binds to the lac operator to inhibit transcription in E. coli. This inhibition can be relieved by adding lactose or isopropyl-β-D-thiogalactopyranoside (IPTG).
   4844..4921    -  promoter       lacI promoter: lacI
   4929..5208    -  CDS            TcR (fragment): tetracycline efflux protein; tet; confers resistance to tetracycline
   5230..5248    +  promoter       T7 promoter: promoter for bacteriophage T7 RNA polymerase
   5249..5273    +  protein_bind   lac operator: The lac repressor binds to the lac operator to inhibit transcription in E. coli. This inhibition can be relieved by adding lactose or isopropyl-β-D-thiogalactopyranoside (IPTG). lac repressor encoded by lacI
   5288..5310    +  RBS            RBS: efficient ribosome binding site from bacteriophage T7 gene 10 (Olins and Rangwala, 1989)
   5383..6033    +  CDS            mAzamiGreen: mAzamiGreen is a basic (constitutively fluorescent) green fluorescent protein published in 2003, derived from Galaxea fascicularis. It has high acid sensitivity.
   6061..6077    +  CDS            Strep-Tag II (fragment): peptide that binds Strep-Tactin®, an engineered form of streptavidin
   6212..6261    +  CDS            SET1 (fragment): solubility-enhancement tag derived from T7 phage gene 10B
   6269..6316    +  terminator     T7 terminator: transcription terminator for bacteriophage T7 RNA polymerase
   6339..6443    -  CDS            TcR (fragment): tetracycline efflux protein; tet; confers resistance to tetracycline
   6491..6519    -  promoter       tet promoter: E. coli promoter for tetracycline efflux protein gene
>Addgene plasmid #240251 | pET15b-TGP-TwinStrep | addgene full sequence | sequence record 479875 | Addgene NGS Result
TTCTTGAAGACGAAAGGGCCTCGTGATACGCCTATTTTTATAGGTTAATGTCATGATAATAATGGTTTCT
TAGACGTCAGGTGGCACTTTTCGGGGAAATGTGCGCGGAACCCCTATTTGTTTATTTTTCTAAATACATT
CAAATATGTATCCGCTCATGAGACAATAACCCTGATAAATGCTTCAATAATATTGAAAAAGGAAGAGTAT
GAGTATTCAACATTTCCGTGTCGCCCTTATTCCCTTTTTTGCGGCATTTTGCCTTCCTGTTTTTGCTCAC
CCAGAAACGCTGGTGAAAGTAAAAGATGCTGAAGATCAGTTGGGTGCACGAGTGGGTTACATCGAACTGG
ATCTCAACAGCGGTAAGATCCTTGAGAGTTTTCGCCCCGAAGAACGTTTTCCAATGATGAGCACTTTTAA
AGTTCTGCTATGTGGCGCGGTATTATCCCGTGTTGACGCCGGGCAAGAGCAACTCGGTCGCCGCATACAC
TATTCTCAGAATGACTTGGTTGAGTACTCACCAGTCACAGAAAAGCATCTTACGGATGGCATGACAGTAA
GAGAATTATGCAGTGCTGCCATAACCATGAGTGATAACACTGCGGCCAACTTACTTCTGACAACGATCGG
AGGACCGAAGGAGCTAACCGCTTTTTTGCACAACATGGGGGATCATGTAACTCGCCTTGATCGTTGGGAA
CCGGAGCTGAATGAAGCCATACCAAACGACGAGCGTGACACCACGATGCCTGCAGCAATGGCAACAACGT
TGCGCAAACTATTAACTGGCGAACTACTTACTCTAGCTTCCCGGCAACAATTAATAGACTGGATGGAGGC
GGATAAAGTTGCAGGACCACTTCTGCGCTCGGCCCTTCCGGCTGGCTGGTTTATTGCTGATAAATCTGGA
GCCGGTGAGCGTGGGTCTCGCGGTATCATTGCAGCACTGGGGCCAGATGGTAAGCCCTCCCGTATCGTAG
TTATCTACACGACGGGGAGTCAGGCAACTATGGATGAACGAAATAGACAGATCGCTGAGATAGGTGCCTC
ACTGATTAAGCATTGGTAACTGTCAGACCAAGTTTACTCATATATACTTTAGATTGATTTAAAACTTCAT
TTTTAATTTAAAAGGATCTAGGTGAAGATCCTTTTTGATAATCTCATGACCAAAATCCCTTAACGTGAGT
TTTCGTTCCACTGAGCGTCAGACCCCGTAGAAAAGATCAAAGGATCTTCTTGAGATCCTTTTTTTCTGCG
CGTAATCTGCTGCTTGCAAACAAAAAAACCACCGCTACCAGCGGTGGTTTGTTTGCCGGATCAAGAGCTA
CCAACTCTTTTTCCGAAGGTAACTGGCTTCAGCAGAGCGCAGATACCAAATACTGTCCTTCTAGTGTAGC
CGTAGTTAGGCCACCACTTCAAGAACTCTGTAGCACCGCCTACATACCTCGCTCTGCTAATCCTGTTACC
AGTGGCTGCTGCCAGTGGCGATAAGTCGTGTCTTACCGGGTTGGACTCAAGACGATAGTTACCGGATAAG
GCGCAGCGGTCGGGCTGAACGGGGGGTTCGTGCACACAGCCCAGCTTGGAGCGAACGACCTACACCGAAC
TGAGATACCTACAGCGTGAGCTATGAGAAAGCGCCACGCTTCCCGAAGGGAGAAAGGCGGACAGGTATCC
GGTAAGCGGCAGGGTCGGAACAGGAGAGCGCACGAGGGAGCTTCCAGGGGGAAACGCCTGGTATCTTTAT
AGTCCTGTCGGGTTTCGCCACCTCTGACTTGAGCGTCGATTTTTGTGATGCTCGTCAGGGGGGCGGAGCC
TATGGAAAAACGCCAGCAACGCGGCCTTTTTACGGTTCCTGGCCTTTTGCTGGCCTTTTGCTCACATGTT
CTTTCCTGCGTTATCCCCTGATTCTGTGGATAACCGTATTACCGCCTTTGAGTGAGCTGATACCGCTCGC
CGCAGCCGAACGACCGAGCGCAGCGAGTCAGTGAGCGAGGAAGCGGAAGAGCGCCTGATGCGGTATTTTC
TCCTTACGCATCTGTGCGGTATTTCACACCGCATATATGGTGCACTCTCAGTACAATCTGCTCTGATGCC
GCATAGTTAAGCCAGTATACACTCCGCTATCGCTACGTGACTGGGTCATGGCTGCGCCCCGACACCCGCC
AACACCCGCTGACGCGCCCTGACGGGCTTGTCTGCTCCCGGCATCCGCTTACAGACAAGCTGTGACCGTC
TCCGGGAGCTGCATGTGTCAGAGGTTTTCACCGTCATCACCGAAACGCGCGAGGCAGCTGCGGTAAAGCT
CATCAGCGTGGTCGTGAAGCGATTCACAGATGTCTGCCTGTTCATCCGCGTCCAGCTCGTTGAGTTTCTC
CAGAAGCGTTAATGTCTGGCTTCTGATAAAGCGGGCCATGTTAAGGGCGGTTTTTTCCTGTTTGGTCACT
GATGCCTCCGTGTAAGGGGGATTTCTGTTCATGGGGGTAATGATACCGATGAAACGAGAGAGGATGCTCA
CGATACGGGTTACTGATGATGAACATGCCCGGTTACTGGAACGTTGTGAGGGTAAACAACTGGCGGTATG
GATGCGGCGGGACCAGAGAAAAATCACTCAGGGTCAATGCCAGCGCTTCGTTAATACAGATGTAGGTGTT
CCACAGGGTAGCCAGCAGCATCCTGCGATGCAGATCCGGAACATAATGGTGCAGGGCGCTGACTTCCGCG
TTTCCAGACTTTACGAAACACGGAAACCGAAGACCATTCATGTTGTTGCTCAGGTCGCAGACGTTTTGCA
GCAGCAGTCGCTTCACGTTCGCTCGCGTATCGGTGATTCATTCTGCTAACCAGTAAGGCAACCCCGCCAG
CCTAGCCGGGTCCTCAACGACAGGAGCACGATCATGCGCACCCGTGGCCAGGACCCAACGCTGCCCGAGA
TGCGCCGCGTGCGGCTGCTGGAGATGGCGGACGCGATGGATATGTTCTGCCAAGGGTTGGTTTGCGCATT
CACAGTTCTCCGCAAGAATTGATTGGCTCCAATTCTTGGAGTGGTGAATCCGTTAGCGAGGTGCCGCCGG
CTTCCATTCAGGTCGAGGTGGCCCGGCTCCATGCACCGCGACGCAACGCGGGGAGGCAGACAAGGTATAG
GGCGGCGCCTACAATCCATGCCAACCCGTTCCATGTGCTCGCCGAGGCGGCATAAATCGCCGTGACGATC
AGCGGTCCAGTGATCGAAGTTAGGCTGGTAAGAGCCGCGAGCGATCCTTGAAGCTGTCCCTGATGGTCGT
CATCTACCTGCCTGGACAGCATGGCCTGCAACGCGGGCATCCCGATGCCGCCGGAAGCGAGAAGAATCAT
AATGGGGAAGGCCATCCAGCCTCGCGTCGCGAACGCCAGCAAGACGTAGCCCAGCGCGTCGGCCGCCATG
CCGGCGATAATGGCCTGCTTCTCGCCGAAACGTTTGGTGGCGGGACCAGTGACGAAGGCTTGAGCGAGGG
CGTGCAAGATTCCGAATACCGCAAGCGACAGGCCGATCATCGTCGCGCTCCAGCGAAAGCGGTCCTCGCC
GAAAATGACCCAGAGCGCTGCCGGCACCTGTCCTACGAGTTGCATGATAAAGAAGACAGTCATAAGTGCG
GCGACGATAGTCATGCCCCGCGCCCACCGGAAGGAGCTGACTGGGTTGAAGGCTCTCAAGGGCATCGGTC
GAGATCCCGGTGCCTAATGAGTGAGCTAACTTACATTAATTGCGTTGCGCTCACTGCCCGCTTTCCAGTC
GGGAAACCTGTCGTGCCAGCTGCATTAATGAATCGGCCAACGCGCGGGGAGAGGCGGTTTGCGTATTGGG
CGCCAGGGTGGTTTTTCTTTTCACCAGTGAGACGGGCAACAGCTGATTGCCCTTCACCGCCTGGCCCTGA
GAGAGTTGCAGCAAGCGGTCCACGCTGGTTTGCCCCAGCAGGCGAAAATCCTGTTTGATGGTGGTTAACG
GCGGGATATAACATGAGCTGTCTTCGGTATCGTCGTATCCCACTACCGAGATATCCGCACCAACGCGCAG
CCCGGACTCGGTAATGGCGCGCATTGCGCCCAGCGCCATCTGATCGTTGGCAACCAGCATCGCAGTGGGA
ACGATGCCCTCATTCAGCATTTGCATGGTTTGTTGAAAACCGGACATGGCACTCCAGTCGCCTTCCCGTT
CCGCTATCGGCTGAATTTGATTGCGAGTGAGATATTTATGCCAGCCAGCCAGACGCAGACGCGCCGAGAC
AGAACTTAATGGGCCCGCTAACAGCGCGATTTGCTGGTGACCCAATGCGACCAGATGCTCCACGCCCAGT
CGCGTACCGTCTTCATGGGAGAAAATAATACTGTTGATGGGTGTCTGGTCAGAGACATCAAGAAATAACG
CCGGAACATTAGTGCAGGCAGCTTCCACAGCAATGGCATCCTGGTCATCCAGCGGATAGTTAATGATCAG
CCCACTGACGCGTTGCGCGAGAAGATTGTGCACCGCCGCTTTACAGGCTTCGACGCCGCTTCGTTCTACC
ATCGACACCACCACGCTGGCACCCAGTTGATCGGCGCGAGATTTAATCGCCGCGACAATTTGCGACGGCG
CGTGCAGGGCCAGACTGGAGGTGGCAACGCCAATCAGCAACGACTGTTTGCCCGCCAGTTGTTGTGCCAC
GCGGTTGGGAATGTAATTCAGCTCCGCCATCGCCGCTTCCACTTTTTCCCGCGTTTTCGCAGAAACGTGG
CTGGCCTGGTTCACCACGCGGGAAACGGTCTGATAAGAGACACCGGCATACTCTGCGACATCGTATAACG
TTACTGGTTTCACATTCACCACCCTGAATTGACTCTCTTCCGGGCGCTATCATGCCATACCGCGAAAGGT
TTTGCGCCATTCGATGGTGTCCGGGATCTCGACGCTCTCCCTTATGCGACTCCTGCATTAGGAAGCAGCC
CAGTAGTAGGTTGAGGCCGTTGAGCACCGCCGCCGCAAGGAATGGTGCATGCAAGGAGATGGCGCCCAAC
AGTCCCCCGGCCACGGGGCCTGCCACCATACCCACGCCGAAACAAGCGCTCATGAGCCCGAAGTGGCGAG
CCCGATCTTCCCCATCGGTGATGTCGGCGATATAGGCGCCAGCAACCGCACCTGTGGCGCCGGTGATGCC
GGCCACGATGCGTCCGGCGTAGAGGATCGAGATCTCGATCCCGCGAAATTAATACGACTCACTATAGGGG
AATTGTGAGCGGATAACAATTCCCCTCTAGAAATAATTTTGTTTAACTTTAAGAAGGAGATATACCATGG
TACCCCCGGGCTCGAGCTCCCTGGTGCCGCGTGGTAGCGGTGGCGGTAGCGGCGGTAGCGCGAGCGTTAT
CAAGCCGGAGATGAAGATTAAACTGCGTATGGAAGGCGCGGTGAACGGTCACAAGTTCGTTATCGAGGGT
GAAGGCATTGGTAAACCGTACGAGGGCACCCAGACCCTGGATCTGACCGTGGAGGAAGGTGCGCCGCTGC
CGTTTAGCTACGACATCCTGACCCCGGCGTTCCAATATGGTAACCGTGCGTTTACCAAGTACCCGGAGGA
CATTCCGGATTATTTCAAACAGGCGTTTCCGGAGGGTTACAGCTGGGAACGTAGCATGACCTATGAAGAT
CAAGGCATCTGCATTGCGACCAGCGATATCACGATGGAGGGTGACTGCTTCTTTTACGAAATTCGTTTCG
ACGGCACCAACTTTCCGCCGAACGGTCCGGTGATGCAGAAGAAAACCCTGAAGTGGGAGCCGAGCACCGA
AAAAATGTATGTGGAAGATGGCGTTCTGAAAGGTGACGTTGAGATGGCGCTGCTGCTGGAAGGCGGTGGC
CACTACCGTTGCGATTTCAAGACCACCTATAAAGCGAAGAAAGACGTGCGTCTGCCGGATGCGCACGAGG
TTGACCACCGTATCGAAATTCTGAGCCACGACAAGGATTACAACAAAGTTCGTCTGTATGAGCACGCGGA
AGCGCGTTACAGCGGTGGCGGTAGCGGCGGTGGCAGCGCGTGGAGCCACCCGCAGTTTGAGAAGGGTGGC
GGTAGCGGCGGTGGCAGCGGTGGCAGCGCTTGGTCTCACCCGCAATTTGAAAAAGGTGGCGGTAGCGGCG
GTGGCAGCCATCATCACCATCACCACCATCACCATCATTGATAAGGATCCGGCTGCTAACAAAGCCCGAA
AGGAAGCTGAGTTGGCTGCTGCCACCGCTGAGCAATAACTAGCATAACCCCTTGGGGCCTCTAAACGGGT
CTTGAGGGGTTTTTTGCTGAAAGGAGGAACTATATCCGGATATCCCGCAAGAGGCCCGGCAGTACCGGCA
TAACCAAGCCTATGCCTACAGCATCCAGGGTGACGGTGCCGAGGATGACGATGAGCGCATTGTTAGATTT
CATACACGGTGCCTGACTGCGTTAGCAATTTAACTGTGATAAACTACCGCATTAAAGCTTATCGATGATA
AGCTGTCAAACATGAGAA
